>Addgene plasmid #43481 | III-AACG | depositor partial sequence | sequence record 58746 | III-AACG sequence 426 bps
CGTCTCGGCTCACCCCAGAGCAGGTCGTGGCAATCGCCTCCAACATTGGCGGGAAACAGGCACTCGAGAC
TGTCCAGCGCCTGCTTCCCGTGCTGTGCCAAGCGCACGGACTCACCCCAGAGCAGGTCGTGGCAATCGCC
TCCAACATTGGCGGGAAACAGGCACTCGAGACTGTCCAGCGCCTGCTTCCCGTGCTGTGCCAAGCGCACG
GCCTCACCCCAGAGCAGGTCGTGGCGATCGCAAGCCACGACGGAGGAAAGCAAGCCTTGGAAACAGTACA
GAGGCTGTTGCCTGTGCTGTGCCAAGCGCACGGATTAACCCCAGAGCAGGTCGTGGCAATCGCGAGCAAT
AACGGCGGAAAACAGGCTTTGGAAACGGTGCAGAGGCTCCTTCCAGTGCTGTGCCAAGCGCACGGACTCA
GAGACG
