>Addgene plasmid #43481 | III-AACG | addgene partial sequence | sequence record 61539 | M13-F20 5'-TGTAAAACGACGGCCAGT-3'
AGGGCGAATTGGGCCCTCTAGATGCATGCTCGAGCGGCCGCCAGTGTGATGGATATCTGCAGAATTCGCC
CTTCTTTCCTGTGCCCACGTCTCTGAGTCCGTGCGCTTGGCACAGCACTGGAAGGAGCCTCTGCACCGTT
TCCAAAGCCTGTTTTCCGCCGTTATTGCTCGCGATTGCCACGACCTGCTCTGGGGTTAATCCGTGCGCTT
GGCACAGCACAGGCAACAGCCTCTGTACTGTTTCCAAGGCTTGCTTTCCTCCGTCGTGGCTTGCGATCGC
CACGACCTGCTCTGGGGTGAGGCCGTGCGCTTGGCACAGCACGGGAAGCAGGCGCTGGACAGTCTCGAGT
GCCTGTTTCCCGCCAATGTTGGAGGCGATTGCCACGACCTGCTCTGGGGTGAGTCCGTGCGCTTGGCACA
GCACGGGAAGCAGGCGCTGGACAGTCTCGAGTGCCTGTTTCCCGCCAATGTTGGAGGCGATTGCCACGAC
CTGCTCTGGGGTGAGCCGAGACGCGCTAGGACGGCAAGGGCGAATTCCAGCACACTGGCGGCCGTTACTA
GTGGATCCGAGCTCGGTACCAAGCTTGATGCATAGCTTGAGTATTCTATAGTGTCACCTAAATAGCTTGG
CGTAATCATGGTCATAGCTGTTTCCTGTGTGAAATTGTTATCCGCTCACAATTCCACACAACATACGAGC
CGGAAGCATAAAGTGTAAAGCCTGGGGTGCCTAATGAGTGAGCTAACTCACATTAATTGCGTTGCGCTCA
CTGCCCGCTTTCCAGTCGGGAAACCTGTCGTGCCAGCTGCATTAATGAATCGGCCAACGCGCGGGGAGAG
GCGGTTTGCGTATTGGGCGCTCTTCCGCTTCCTCGCTCACTGACTCGCTGCGCTCGGTCGTTCGGTGCGC
ACG
