[The description below was written by a language model from this plasmid's Addgene catalogue record.]
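Description:
III-AACG is a bacterial cloning plasmid built on the commercial pCRII-TOPO backbone (about 4.0 kb without insert), into which a 426 bp synthetic fragment was placed by TOPO cloning. It is a high-copy plasmid propagated in E. coli and is listed with both ampicillin and kanamycin resistance, consistent with the dual markers carried by this backbone. No feature table is supplied, so the origin of replication and other backbone elements are not itemised. The use of T7 and M13-reverse as sequencing primers shows that the insert sits in the standard cloning site flanked by those priming sites.

The insert is described only by its name and as synthetic; the record does not spell out its composition. The plasmid comes from a TALEN genome-editing system developed for generating human stem cell-based disease models. In that context, the name most plausibly denotes a pre-assembled block of TAL effector repeat modules. "AACG" would be the four DNA bases recognised, and "III" the position of that block within the final repeat array. The insert size is roughly what four repeats of about 100 bp each would occupy. This reading is an inference from the name, size and associated publication rather than a stated fact.

The vector has no recorded promoter driving expression of the insert, no tags and no reporters. It therefore appears to be a storage and supply plasmid within a library of such modules, from which the fragment would be taken and joined with others to build full-length TALENs in a separate expression vector. It is not an expression construct in its own right.
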