Addgene plasmid #43481: III-AACG
Depositing lab: Chad Cowan & Kiran Musunuru. Depositing organization: Harvard University. Publication: A TALEN Genome-Editing System for Generating Human Stem Cell-Based Disease Models. Ding Q, Lee YK, Schaefer EA, Peters DT, Veres A, Kim K, Kuperwasser N, Motola DL, Meissner TB, Hendriks WT, Trevisan M, Gupta RM, Moisan A, Banks E, Friesen M, Schinzel RT, Xia F, Tang A, Xia Y, Figueroa E, Wann A, Ahfeldt T, Daheron L, Zhang F, Rubin LL, Peng LF, Chung RT, Musunuru K, Cowan CA. Cell Stem Cell. 2012 Dec 12. pii: S1934-5909(12)00645-5. doi: 10.1016/j.stem.2012.11.011. PubMed 23246482.
Backbone
  Vector backbone: pCRII-TOPO
  Backbone manufacturer: Invitrogen
  Backbone size w/o insert (bp): 3973
  Vector type: Bacterial Cloning
Growth in bacteria
  Bacterial resistance: Ampicillin and Kanamycin, 100 & 50 μg/mL
  Growth temperature: 37°C
  Growth strain: Top10
  Copy number: High Copy
Gene/Insert
  Gene/Insert name: III-AACG
  Species: Synthetic
  Insert size (bp): 426
  Cloning method: TOPO Cloning
  Sequencing primers: 5′ T7; 3′ M13-rev
Terms and licenses: Academic/Nonprofit Terms; Industry Terms: Not Available to Industry
How to cite: III-AACG was a gift from Chad Cowan & Kiran Musunuru (Addgene plasmid # 43481 ; http://n2t.net/addgene:43481 ; RRID:Addgene_43481)
